Addgene plasmid #166964: Myc-KLC1
Purpose: Expresses Myc-tagged KLC1 protein in pcDNA3.1
Depositing lab: Rosalind Segal. Depositing organization: Dana-Farber Cancer Institute. Publication: Binding and transport of SFPQ-RNA granules by KIF5A/KLC1 motors promotes axon survival. Fukuda Y, Pazyra-Murphy MF, Silagi ES, Tasdemir-Yilmaz OE, Li Y, Rose L, Yeoh ZC, Vangos NE, Geffken EA, Seo HS, Adelmant G, Bird GH, Walensky LD, Marto JA, Dhe-Paganon S, Segal RA. J Cell Biol. 2021 Jan 4;220(1). pii: 211577. doi: 10.1083/jcb.202005051. PubMed 33284322.
Backbone
  Vector backbone: pcDNA3.1
  Vector type: Mammalian Expression
Growth in bacteria
  Bacterial resistance: Ampicillin, 100 μg/mL
  Growth temperature: 37°C
  Growth strain: DH5alpha
  Copy number: High Copy
Gene/Insert
  Gene/Insert name: KLC1
  Species: M. musculus (mouse)
  Insert size (bp): 1668
  Entrez Gene: Klc1 (a.k.a. Kns2)
  Promoter: CMV
  Tag / fusion protein: Myc (N terminal on insert)
  Cloning method: Restriction Enzyme; 5′ cloning site Unknown (unknown if destroyed); 3′ cloning site Unknown (unknown if destroyed)
  Sequencing primers: 5′ CMV F
Terms and licenses: Academic/Nonprofit Terms; Industry Terms: Not Available to Industry
How to cite: Myc-KLC1 was a gift from Rosalind Segal (Addgene plasmid # 166964 ; http://n2t.net/addgene:166964 ; RRID:Addgene_166964)
