[The description below was written by a language model from this plasmid's Addgene catalogue record and pLannotate feature annotations shown in this document.]
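Description:
Myc-KLC1 is a mammalian expression plasmid built on the pcDNA3.1 backbone that drives production of mouse kinesin light chain 1 (Klc1, also known as Kns2) carrying an N-terminal Myc epitope tag. It is propagated in E. coli as a high-copy plasmid through a ColE1/pUC-type origin and selected with ampicillin via the β-lactamase gene and its native promoter. An f1 phage origin is also present, along with small lac promoter/operator remnants typical of this backbone family.

The expression cassette consists of the human cytomegalovirus immediate-early enhancer and promoter, a T7 promoter just downstream (usable for in vitro transcription), the KLC1 open reading frame of roughly 1.67 kb, and the bovine growth hormone polyadenylation signal. The automated annotation matches the coding region to the human KLC1 protein entry, which probably reflects close homology, since the catalogue record gives the species as mouse. The Myc tag is not annotated separately in either feature table, although an unannotated stretch between the T7 promoter and the annotated coding sequence could hold it. A second cassette, with the SV40 enhancer/early promoter driving the neomycin phosphotransferase gene and an SV40 polyadenylation signal, would allow G418 selection of stably transfected mammalian cells. The short HIV-1 LTR and ble fragments called by the annotation tool are probably incidental matches rather than functional elements. The depositor and repository sequences are about 7.08 kb, differ by only a few bases and show the same feature layout.

The construct is suited to transient or stable expression of tagged KLC1 for detection or immunoprecipitation with anti-Myc antibodies. The associated work examined KIF5A/KLC1 motor binding and transport of SFPQ-RNA granules in axons.
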