Features (pLannotate 1.2.2; 20 found; start..end, strand, type, name):
     28..80      -  misc_feature   bom (fragment): basis of mobility region from pBR322
    235..614     +  enhancer       CMV enhancer: human cytomegalovirus immediate early enhancer
    615..818     +  promoter       CMV promoter: human cytomegalovirus (CMV) immediate early promoter
    814..847     +  LTR            5' LTR (truncated) (fragment): truncated 5' long terminal repeat (LTR) from HIV-1
    863..881     +  promoter       T7 promoter: promoter for bacteriophage T7 RNA polymerase
    978..2642    +  CDS            KLC1: KLC1_HUMAN - Also known as KLC, KNS2. Experimental evidence at protein level: Swiss-Prot protein existence level 1. Kinesin is a microtubule-associated force-producing protein that may play a role in organelle transport. The light chain may function in coupling of cargo to the heavy chain or in the modulation of its ATPase activity. From Homo sapiens (Human).
   2682..2906    +  polyA_signal   bGH poly(A) signal: bovine growth hormone polyadenylation signal
   2910..2931    +  promoter       SV40 promoter (fragment): SV40 enhancer and early promoter
   2952..3380    +  rep_origin     f1 ori (sequence partly withheld): f1 bacteriophage origin of replication; arrow indicates direction of (+) strand synthesis
   3394..3723    +  promoter       SV40 promoter: SV40 enhancer and early promoter
   3790..4581    +  CDS            neo: KKA2_KLEPN - Also known as kan, nptII. Experimental evidence at protein level: Swiss-Prot protein existence level 1. Resistance to kanamycin, neomycin, paromomycin, ribostamycin, butirosin and gentamicin B. From Klebsiella pneumoniae.
   4605..4763    +  CDS            ble (fragment): BLE_KLEPN - Experimental evidence at protein level: Swiss-Prot protein existence level 1. Binding protein with a strong affinity to the bleomycin family of antibiotics. Binds to CL990; an antimitotic-antibiotic compound. From Klebsiella pneumoniae.
   4758..4879    +  polyA_signal   SV40 poly(A) signal: SV40 polyadenylation signal
   4952..4968    -  protein_bind   lac operator: The lac repressor binds to the lac operator to inhibit transcription in E. coli. This inhibition can be relieved by adding lactose or isopropyl-β-D-thiogalactopyranoside (IPTG). lac repressor encoded by lacI
   4976..5006    -  promoter       lac promoter: promoter for the E. coli lac operon
   5021..5042    -  protein_bind   CAP binding site: CAP binding activates transcription in the presence of cAMP. E. coli catabolite activator protein
   5055..5147    -  CDS            lacI (fragment): lac repressor; lacI; The lac repressor binds to the lac operator to inhibit transcription in E. coli. This inhibition can be relieved by adding lactose or isopropyl-β-D-thiogalactopyranoside (IPTG).
   5330..5915    -  rep_origin     ori: high-copy-number ColE1/pMB1/pBR322/pUC origin of replication
   6086..6946    -  CDS            AmpR: β-lactamase; bla; confers resistance to ampicillin, carbenicillin, and related antibiotics
   6947..7051    -  promoter       AmpR promoter: bla
>Addgene plasmid #166964 | Myc-KLC1 | depositor full sequence | sequence record 324108 | Full Sequence
GACGGATCGGGAGATCTCCCGATCCCCTATGGTGCACTCTCAGTACAATCTGCTCTGATGCCGCATAGTT
AAGCCAGTATCTGCTCCCTGCTTGTGTGTTGGAGGTCGCTGAGTAGTGCGCGAGCAAAATTTAAGCTACA
ACAAGGCAAGGCTTGACCGACAATTGCATGAAGAATCTGCTTAGGGTTAGGCGTTTTGCGCTGCTTCGCG
ATGTACGGGCCAGATATACGCGTTGACATTGATTATTGACTAGTTATTAATAGTAATCAATTACGGGGTC
ATTAGTTCATAGCCCATATATGGAGTTCCGCGTTACATAACTTACGGTAAATGGCCCGCCTGGCTGACCG
CCCAACGACCCCCGCCCATTGACGTCAATAATGACGTATGTTCCCATAGTAACGCCAATAGGGACTTTCC
ATTGACGTCAATGGGTGGAGTATTTACGGTAAACTGCCCACTTGGCAGTACATCAAGTGTATCATATGCC
AAGTACGCCCCCTATTGACGTCAATGACGGTAAATGGCCCGCCTGGCATTATGCCCAGTACATGACCTTA
TGGGACTTTCCTACTTGGCAGTACATCTACGTATTAGTCATCGCTATTACCATGGTGATGCGGTTTTGGC
AGTACATCAATGGGCGTGGATAGCGGTTTGACTCACGGGGATTTCCAAGTCTCCACCCCATTGACGTCAA
TGGGAGTTTGTTTTGGCACCAAAATCAACGGGACTTTCCAAAATGTCGTAACAACTCCGCCCCATTGACG
CAAATGGGCGGTAGGCGTGTACGGTGGGAGGTCTATATAAGCAGAGCTCTCTGGCTAACTAGAGAACCCA
CTGCTTACTGGCTTATCGAAATTAATACGACTCACTATAGGGAGACCCAAGCTGGCTAGCGTTTAAACTT
AAGCTTGGTACCGAGCTCGGATCCCACCATGGAACAAAAACTCATCTCAGAAGAGGATCTGGGAAGCATG
TATGACAACATGTCCACCATGGTGTACATAAAGGAAGAGAAGCTGGAGAAGCTCACGCAGGATGAGATCA
TCTCTAAGACCAAGCAAGTGATCCAGGGGCTGGAAGCCCTGAAGAATGAGCACAACTCCATCCTGCAGAG
TTTGCTGGAGACGCTGAAGTGCTTGAAGAAGGATGACGAGAGCAACCTGGTGGAAGAGAAATCCAGCATG
ATCCGCAAGTCCCTGGAGATGCTGGAGCTTGGCCTGAGCGAGGCGCAGGTGATGATGGCGCTGTCCAATC
ACCTGAATGCTGTGGAGTCCGAGAAGCAAAAGCTCCGCGCTCAGGTTCGACGGCTGTGCCAGGAGAACCA
GTGGCTGCGGGATGAGCTGGCCAACACGCAGCAGAAGTTGCAGAAGAGCGAGCAGTCGGTGGCGCAGCTG
GAGGAGGAGAAGAAACACCTGGAGTTCATGAACCAGCTGAAGAAGTACGACGACGACATCTCCCCCTCGG
AGGACAAAGACTCTGATTCTTCCAAAGAGCCGTTGGATGATCTCTTCCCAAATGACGAGGACGAACCAGG
ACAAGGAATCCAGCAGCAGCACAGTAGTGCTGCGGCCGCCGCCCAGCAGGGCGGCTACGAGATCCCTGCA
AGGCTGCGCACGCTCCACAACTTGGTGATCCAGTATGCTTCACAGGGGCGTTACGAGGTGGCGGTGCCAC
TCTGCAAGCAGGCCCTGGAGGATCTGGAGAAGACTTCCGGCCACGACCACCCCGATGTGGCTACCATGCT
CAACATCTTGGCCCTGGTGTACAGGGATCAGAACAAGTATAAAGATGCAGCTAACCTCCTGAACGACGCC
CTGGCTATCCGCGAGAAAACCCTGGGCAGAGATCACCCCGCGGTGGCAGCGACTCTGAACAACCTAGCAG
TACTGTACGGTAAGCGAGGGAAGTACAAGGAGGCGGAGCCGCTGTGTAAACGAGCCCTGGAGATCAGGGA
GAAGGTTCTGGGAAAGGATCATCCTGATGTTGCCAAACAGTTAAATAACCTGGCCCTGCTGTGCCAGAAC
CAGGGCAAGTACGAGGAGGTGGAGTATTATTACCAGAGGGCCCTGGGCATCTACCAGACGAAGCTGGGGC
CCGACGATCCCAACGTGGCCAAGACCAAGAACAACCTGGCCTCCTGTTATCTGAAACAAGGGAAGTTCAA
GCAGGCAGAAACGCTGTACAAGGAGATTCTCACCCGCGCACACGAGCGGGAGTTTGGATCTGTGGACGAC
GAGAACAAGCCCATCTGGATGCACGCTGAAGAGAGAGAGGAGTGCAAAGGCAAGCAGAAGGACGGGTCGG
CTTTTGGAGAGTATGGCGGCTGGTATAAAGCCTGCAAAGTGGACAGTCCCACCGTCACAACCACCTTGAA
AAACCTTGGAGCACTTTACCGACGGCAGGGGAAGTTTGAAGCTGCAGAGACATTGGAAGAAGCCGCCATG
AGGTCACGTAAGCAGGGTCTTGACAATGTTCACAAACAGAGAGTGGCTGAAGTGCTAAATGACCCTGAGA
GCATGGAGAAGCGGAGGAGCCGGGAGAGTCTCAATATGGACGTGGTCAAGTACGAGAGTGGCCCTGACGG
AGGGGAGGAAGCCTAGAATTCTGCAGATATCCAGCACAGTGGCGGCCGCTCGAGTCTAGAGGGCCCGTTT
AAACCCGCTGATCAGCCTCGACTGTGCCTTCTAGTTGCCAGCCATCTGTTGTTTGCCCCTCCCCCGTGCC
TTCCTTGACCCTGGAAGGTGCCACTCCCACTGTCCTTTCCTAATAAAATGAGGAAATTGCATCGCATTGT
CTGAGTAGGTGTCATTCTATTCTGGGGGGTGGGGTGGGGCAGGACAGCAAGGGGGAGGATTGGGAAGACA
ATAGCAGGCATGCTGGGGATGCGGTGGGCTCTATGGCTTCTGAGGCGGAAAGAACCAGCTGGGGCTCTAG
GGGGTATCCCC
[124 nt withheld, positions 2952-3075]
C
[91 nt withheld, positions 3077-3167]
A
[49 nt withheld, positions 3169-3217]
CCTTTGACGTTGGAGTCCACGTTCTTT
[37 nt withheld, positions 3245-3281]
ACCCTATCTCGGTCTATTCTTTTGATTTATAAGGGATTTTGCCGATTTCGGCCTATTGGTTAAAAAATGA
GCTGATTTAACAAAAATTTAACGCGAATTAATTCTGTGGAATGTGTGTCAGTTAGGGTGTGGAAAGTCCC
CAGGCTCCCCAGCAGGCAGAAGTATGCAAAGCATGCATCTCAATTAGTCAGCAACCAGGTGTGGAAAGTC
CCCAGGCTCCCCAGCAGGCAGAAGTATGCAAAGCATGCATCTCAATTAGTCAGCAACCATAGTCCCGCCC
CTAACTCCGCCCATCCCGCCCCTAACTCCGCCCAGTTCCGCCCATTCTCCGCCCCATGGCTGACTAATTT
TTTTTATTTATGCAGAGGCCGAGGCCGCCTCTGCCTCTGAGCTATTCCAGAAGTAGTGAGGAGGCTTTTT
TGGAGGCCTAGGCTTTTGCAAAAAGCTCCCGGGAGCTTGTATATCCATTTTCGGATCTGATCAAGAGACA
GGATGAGGATCGTTTCGCATGATTGAACAAGATGGATTGCACGCAGGTTCTCCGGCCGCTTGGGTGGAGA
GGCTATTCGGCTATGACTGGGCACAACAGACAATCGGCTGCTCTGATGCCGCCGTGTTCCGGCTGTCAGC
GCAGGGGCGCCCGGTTCTTTTTGTCAAGACCGACCTGTCCGGTGCCCTGAATGAACTGCAGGACGAGGCA
GCGCGGCTATCGTGGCTGGCCACGACGGGCGTTCCTTGCGCAGCTGTGCTCGACGTTGTCACTGAAGCGG
GAAGGGACTGGCTGCTATTGGGCGAAGTGCCGGGGCAGGATCTCCTGTCATCTCACCTTGCTCCTGCCGA
GAAAGTATCCATCATGGCTGATGCAATGCGGCGGCTGCATACGCTTGATCCGGCTACCTGCCCATTCGAC
CACCAAGCGAAACATCGCATCGAGCGAGCACGTACTCGGATGGAAGCCGGTCTTGTCGATCAGGATGATC
TGGACGAAGAGCATCAGGGGCTCGCGCCAGCCGAACTGTTCGCCAGGCTCAAGGCGCGCATGCCCGACGG
CGAGGATCTCGTCGTGACCCATGGCGATGCCTGCTTGCCGAATATCATGGTGGAAAATGGCCGCTTTTCT
GGATTCATCGACTGTGGCCGGCTGGGTGTGGCGGACCGCTATCAGGACATAGCGTTGGCTACCCGTGATA
TTGCTGAAGAGCTTGGCGGCGAATGGGCTGACCGCTTCCTCGTGCTTTACGGTATCGCCGCTCCCGATTC
GCAGCGCATCGCCTTCTATCGCCTTCTTGACGAGTTCTTCTGAGCGGGACTCTGGGGTTCGAAATGACCG
ACCAAGCGACGCCCAACCTGCCATCACGAGATTTCGATTCCACCGCCGCCTTCTATGAAAGGTTGGGCTT
CGGAATCGTTTTCCGGGACGCCGGCTGGATGATCCTCCAGCGCGGGGATCTCATGCTGGAGTTCTTCGCC
CACCCCAACTTGTTTATTGCAGCTTATAATGGTTACAAATAAAGCAATAGCATCACAAATTTCACAAATA
AAGCATTTTTTTCACTGCATTCTAGTTGTGGTTTGTCCAAACTCATCAATGTATCTTATCATGTCTGTAT
ACCGTCGACCTCTAGCTAGAGCTTGGCGTAATCATGGTCATAGCTGTTTCCTGTGTGAAATTGTTATCCG
CTCACAATTCCACACAACATACGAGCCGGAAGCATAAAGTGTAAAGCCTGGGGTGCCTAATGAGTGAGCT
AACTCACATTAATTGCGTTGCGCTCACTGCCCGCTTTCCAGTCGGGAAACCTGTCGTGCCAGCTGCATTA
ATGAATCGGCCAACGCGCGGGGAGAGGCGGTTTGCGTATTGGGCGCTCTTCCGCTTCCTCGCTCACTGAC
TCGCTGCGCTCGGTCGTTCGGCTGCGGCGAGCGGTATCAGCTCACTCAAAGGCGGTAATACGGTTATCCA
CAGAATCAGGGGATAACGCAGGAAAGAACATGTGAGCAAAAGGCCAGCAAAAGGCCAGGAACCGTAAAAA
GGCCGCGTTGCTGGCGTTTTTCCATAGGCTCCGCCCCCCTGACGAGCATCACAAAAATCGACGCTCAAGT
CAGAGGTGGCGAAACCCGACAGGACTATAAAGATACCAGGCGTTTCCCCCTGGAAGCTCCCTCGTGCGCT
CTCCTGTTCCGACCCTGCCGCTTACCGGATACCTGTCCGCCTTTCTCCCTTCGGGAAGCGTGGCGCTTTC
TCATAGCTCACGCTGTAGGTATCTCAGTTCGGTGTAGGTCGTTCGCTCCAAGCTGGGCTGTGTGCACGAA
CCCCCCGTTCAGCCCGACCGCTGCGCCTTATCCGGTAACTATCGTCTTGAGTCCAACCCGGTAAGACACG
ACTTATCGCCACTGGCAGCAGCCACTGGTAACAGGATTAGCAGAGCGAGGTATGTAGGCGGTGCTACAGA
GTTCTTGAAGTGGTGGCCTAACTACGGCTACACTAGAAGAACAGTATTTGGTATCTGCGCTCTGCTGAAG
CCAGTTACCTTCGGAAAAAGAGTTGGTAGCTCTTGATCCGGCAAACAAACCACCGCTGGTAGCGGTTTTT
TTGTTTGCAAGCAGCAGATTACGCGCAGAAAAAAAGGATCTCAAGAAGATCCTTTGATCTTTTCTACGGG
GTCTGACGCTCAGTGGAACGAAAACTCACGTTAAGGGATTTTGGTCATGAGATTATCAAAAAGGATCTTC
ACCTAGATCCTTTTAAATTAAAAATGAAGTTTTAAATCAATCTAAAGTATATATGAGTAAACTTGGTCTG
ACAGTTACCAATGCTTAATCAGTGAGGCACCTATCTCAGCGATCTGTCTATTTCGTTCATCCATAGTTGC
CTGACTCCCCGTCGTGTAGATAACTACGATACGGGAGGGCTTACCATCTGGCCCCAGTGCTGCAATGATA
CCGCGAGACCCACGCTCACCGGCTCCAGATTTATCAGCAATAAACCAGCCAGCCGGAAGGGCCGAGCGCA
GAAGTGGTCCTGCAACTTTATCCGCCTCCATCCAGTCTATTAATTGTTGCCGGGAAGCTAGAGTAAGTAG
TTCGCCAGTTAATAGTTTGCGCAACGTTGTTGCCATTGCTACAGGCATCGTGGTGTCACGCTCGTCGTTT
GGTATGGCTTCATTCAGCTCCGGTTCCCAACGATCAAGGCGAGTTACATGATCCCCCATGTTGTGCAAAA
AAGCGGTTAGCTCCTTCGGTCCTCCGATCGTTGTCAGAAGTAAGTTGGCCGCAGTGTTATCACTCATGGT
TATGGCAGCACTGCATAATTCTCTTACTGTCATGCCATCCGTAAGATGCTTTTCTGTGACTGGTGAGTAC
TCAACCAAGTCATTCTGAGAATAGTGTATGCGGCGACCGAGTTGCTCTTGCCCGGCGTCAATACGGGATA
ATACCGCGCCACATAGCAGAACTTTAAAAGTGCTCATCATTGGAAAACGTTCTTCGGGGCGAAAACTCTC
AAGGATCTTACCGCTGTTGAGATCCAGTTCGATGTAACCCACTCGTGCACCCAACTGATCTTCAGCATCT
TTTACTTTCACCAGCGTTTCTGGGTGAGCAAAAACAGGAAGGCAAAATGCCGCAAAAAAGGGAATAAGGG
CGACACGGAAATGTTGAATACTCATACTCTTCCTTTTTCAATATTATTGAAGCATTTATCAGGGTTATTG
TCTCATGAGCGGATACATATTTGAATGTATTTAGAAAAATAAACAAATAGGGGTTCCGCGCACATTTCCC
CGAAAAGTGCCACCTGACGTC
