Features (pLannotate 1.2.2; 20 found; start..end, strand, type, name):
     18..347     +  promoter       SV40 promoter: SV40 enhancer and early promoter
    414..1205    +  CDS            neo: KKA2_KLEPN - Also known as kan, nptII. Experimental evidence at protein level: Swiss-Prot protein existence level 1. Resistance to kanamycin, neomycin, paromomycin, ribostamycin, butirosin and gentamicin B. From Klebsiella pneumoniae.
   1229..1387    +  CDS            ble (fragment): BLE_KLEPN - Experimental evidence at protein level: Swiss-Prot protein existence level 1. Binding protein with a strong affinity to the bleomycin family of antibiotics. Binds to CL990; an antimitotic-antibiotic compound. From Klebsiella pneumoniae.
   1382..1503    +  polyA_signal   SV40 poly(A) signal: SV40 polyadenylation signal
   1576..1592    -  protein_bind   lac operator: The lac repressor binds to the lac operator to inhibit transcription in E. coli. This inhibition can be relieved by adding lactose or isopropyl-β-D-thiogalactopyranoside (IPTG). lac repressor encoded by lacI
   1600..1630    -  promoter       lac promoter: promoter for the E. coli lac operon
   1645..1666    -  protein_bind   CAP binding site: CAP binding activates transcription in the presence of cAMP. E. coli catabolite activator protein
   1679..1771    -  CDS            lacI (fragment): lac repressor; lacI; The lac repressor binds to the lac operator to inhibit transcription in E. coli. This inhibition can be relieved by adding lactose or isopropyl-β-D-thiogalactopyranoside (IPTG).
   1954..2542    -  rep_origin     ori: high-copy-number ColE1/pMB1/pBR322/pUC origin of replication
   2713..3573    -  CDS            AmpR: β-lactamase; bla; confers resistance to ampicillin, carbenicillin, and related antibiotics
   3574..3678    -  promoter       AmpR promoter: bla
   3737..3789    -  misc_feature   bom (fragment): basis of mobility region from pBR322
   3944..4323    +  enhancer       CMV enhancer: human cytomegalovirus immediate early enhancer
   4324..4527    +  promoter       CMV promoter: human cytomegalovirus (CMV) immediate early promoter
   4523..4556    +  LTR            5' LTR (truncated) (fragment): truncated 5' long terminal repeat (LTR) from HIV-1
   4572..4590    +  promoter       T7 promoter: promoter for bacteriophage T7 RNA polymerase
   4687..6351    +  CDS            KLC1: KLC1_HUMAN - Also known as KLC, KNS2. Experimental evidence at protein level: Swiss-Prot protein existence level 1. Kinesin is a microtubule-associated force-producing protein that may play a role in organelle transport. The light chain may function in coupling of cargo to the heavy chain or in the modulation of its ATPase activity. From Homo sapiens (Human).
   6391..6615    +  polyA_signal   bGH poly(A) signal: bovine growth hormone polyadenylation signal
   6619..6640    +  promoter       SV40 promoter (fragment): SV40 enhancer and early promoter
   6661..4       +  rep_origin     f1 ori (across the origin) (sequence partly withheld): f1 bacteriophage origin of replication; arrow indicates direction of (+) strand synthesis
>Addgene plasmid #166964 | Myc-KLC1 | addgene full sequence | sequence record 328023 | Addgene NGS Result
AATTAATTCTGTGGAATGTGTGTCAGTTAGGGTGTGGAAAGTCCCCAGGCTCCCCAGCAGGCAGAAGTAT
GCAAAGCATGCATCTCAATTAGTCAGCAACCAGGTGTGGAAAGTCCCCAGGCTCCCCAGCAGGCAGAAGT
ATGCAAAGCATGCATCTCAATTAGTCAGCAACCATAGTCCCGCCCCTAACTCCGCCCATCCCGCCCCTAA
CTCCGCCCAGTTCCGCCCATTCTCCGCCCCATGGCTGACTAATTTTTTTTATTTATGCAGAGGCCGAGGC
CGCCTCTGCCTCTGAGCTATTCCAGAAGTAGTGAGGAGGCTTTTTTGGAGGCCTAGGCTTTTGCAAAAAG
CTCCCGGGAGCTTGTATATCCATTTTCGGATCTGATCAAGAGACAGGATGAGGATCGTTTCGCATGATTG
AACAAGATGGATTGCACGCAGGTTCTCCGGCCGCTTGGGTGGAGAGGCTATTCGGCTATGACTGGGCACA
ACAGACAATCGGCTGCTCTGATGCCGCCGTGTTCCGGCTGTCAGCGCAGGGGCGCCCGGTTCTTTTTGTC
AAGACCGACCTGTCCGGTGCCCTGAATGAACTGCAGGACGAGGCAGCGCGGCTATCGTGGCTGGCCACGA
CGGGCGTTCCTTGCGCAGCTGTGCTCGACGTTGTCACTGAAGCGGGAAGGGACTGGCTGCTATTGGGCGA
AGTGCCGGGGCAGGATCTCCTGTCATCTCACCTTGCTCCTGCCGAGAAAGTATCCATCATGGCTGATGCA
ATGCGGCGGCTGCATACGCTTGATCCGGCTACCTGCCCATTCGACCACCAAGCGAAACATCGCATCGAGC
GAGCACGTACTCGGATGGAAGCCGGTCTTGTCGATCAGGATGATCTGGACGAAGAGCATCAGGGGCTCGC
GCCAGCCGAACTGTTCGCCAGGCTCAAGGCGCGCATGCCCGACGGCGAGGATCTCGTCGTGACCCATGGC
GATGCCTGCTTGCCGAATATCATGGTGGAAAATGGCCGCTTTTCTGGATTCATCGACTGTGGCCGGCTGG
GTGTGGCGGACCGCTATCAGGACATAGCGTTGGCTACCCGTGATATTGCTGAAGAGCTTGGCGGCGAATG
GGCTGACCGCTTCCTCGTGCTTTACGGTATCGCCGCTCCCGATTCGCAGCGCATCGCCTTCTATCGCCTT
CTTGACGAGTTCTTCTGAGCGGGACTCTGGGGTTCGAAATGACCGACCAAGCGACGCCCAACCTGCCATC
ACGAGATTTCGATTCCACCGCCGCCTTCTATGAAAGGTTGGGCTTCGGAATCGTTTTCCGGGACGCCGGC
TGGATGATCCTCCAGCGCGGGGATCTCATGCTGGAGTTCTTCGCCCACCCCAACTTGTTTATTGCAGCTT
ATAATGGTTACAAATAAAGCAATAGCATCACAAATTTCACAAATAAAGCATTTTTTTCACTGCATTCTAG
TTGTGGTTTGTCCAAACTCATCAATGTATCTTATCATGTCTGTATACCGTCGACCTCTAGCTAGAGCTTG
GCGTAATCATGGTCATAGCTGTTTCCTGTGTGAAATTGTTATCCGCTCACAATTCCACACAACATACGAG
CCGGAAGCATAAAGTGTAAAGCCTGGGGTGCCTAATGAGTGAGCTAACTCACATTAATTGCGTTGCGCTC
ACTGCCCGCTTTCCAGTCGGGAAACCTGTCGTGCCAGCTGCATTAATGAATCGGCCAACGCGCGGGGAGA
GGCGGTTTGCGTATTGGGCGCTCTTCCGCTTCCTCGCTCACTGACTCGCTGCGCTCGGTCGTTCGGCTGC
GGCGAGCGGTATCAGCTCACTCAAAGGCGGTAATACGGTTATCCACAGAATCAGGGGATAACGCAGGAAA
GAACATGTGAGCAAAAGGCCAGCAAAAGGCCAGGAACCGTAAAAAGGCCGCGTTGCTGGCGTTTTTCCAT
AGGCTCCGCCCCCCTGACGAGCATCACAAAAATCGACGCTCAAGTCAGAGGTGGCGAAACCCGACAGGAC
TATAAAGATACCAGGCGTTTCCCCCTGGAAGCTCCCTCGTGCGCTCTCCTGTTCCGACCCTGCCGCTTAC
CGGATACCTGTCCGCCTTTCTCCCTTCGGGAAGCGTGGCGCTTTCTCATAGCTCACGCTGTAGGTATCTC
AGTTCGGTGTAGGTCGTTCGCTCCAAGCTGGGCTGTGTGCACGAACCCCCCGTTCAGCCCGACCGCTGCG
CCTTATCCGGTAACTATCGTCTTGAGTCCAACCCGGTAAGACACGACTTATCGCCACTGGCAGCAGCCAC
TGGTAACAGGATTAGCAGAGCGAGGTATGTAGGCGGTGCTACAGAGTTCTTGAAGTGGTGGCCTAACTAC
GGCTACACTAGAAGAACAGTATTTGGTATCTGCGCTCTGCTGAAGCCAGTTACCTTCGGAAAAAGAGTTG
GTAGCTCTTGATCCGGCAAACAAACCACCGCTGGTAGCGGTGGTTTTTTTGTTTGCAAGCAGCAGATTAC
GCGCAGAAAAAAAGGATCTCAAGAAGATCCTTTGATCTTTTCTACGGGGTCTGACGCTCAGTGGAACGAA
AACTCACGTTAAGGGATTTTGGTCATGAGATTATCAAAAAGGATCTTCACCTAGATCCTTTTAAATTAAA
AATGAAGTTTTAAATCAATCTAAAGTATATATGAGTAAACTTGGTCTGACAGTTACCAATGCTTAATCAG
TGAGGCACCTATCTCAGCGATCTGTCTATTTCGTTCATCCATAGTTGCCTGACTCCCCGTCGTGTAGATA
ACTACGATACGGGAGGGCTTACCATCTGGCCCCAGTGCTGCAATGATACCGCGAGACCCACGCTCACCGG
CTCCAGATTTATCAGCAATAAACCAGCCAGCCGGAAGGGCCGAGCGCAGAAGTGGTCCTGCAACTTTATC
CGCCTCCATCCAGTCTATTAATTGTTGCCGGGAAGCTAGAGTAAGTAGTTCGCCAGTTAATAGTTTGCGC
AACGTTGTTGCCATTGCTACAGGCATCGTGGTGTCACGCTCGTCGTTTGGTATGGCTTCATTCAGCTCCG
GTTCCCAACGATCAAGGCGAGTTACATGATCCCCCATGTTGTGCAAAAAAGCGGTTAGCTCCTTCGGTCC
TCCGATCGTTGTCAGAAGTAAGTTGGCCGCAGTGTTATCACTCATGGTTATGGCAGCACTGCATAATTCT
CTTACTGTCATGCCATCCGTAAGATGCTTTTCTGTGACTGGTGAGTACTCAACCAAGTCATTCTGAGAAT
AGTGTATGCGGCGACCGAGTTGCTCTTGCCCGGCGTCAATACGGGATAATACCGCGCCACATAGCAGAAC
TTTAAAAGTGCTCATCATTGGAAAACGTTCTTCGGGGCGAAAACTCTCAAGGATCTTACCGCTGTTGAGA
TCCAGTTCGATGTAACCCACTCGTGCACCCAACTGATCTTCAGCATCTTTTACTTTCACCAGCGTTTCTG
GGTGAGCAAAAACAGGAAGGCAAAATGCCGCAAAAAAGGGAATAAGGGCGACACGGAAATGTTGAATACT
CATACTCTTCCTTTTTCAATATTATTGAAGCATTTATCAGGGTTATTGTCTCATGAGCGGATACATATTT
GAATGTATTTAGAAAAATAAACAAATAGGGGTTCCGCGCACATTTCCCCGAAAAGTGCCACCTGACGTCG
ACGGATCGGGAGATCTCCCGATCCCCTATGGTGCACTCTCAGTACAATCTGCTCTGATGCCGCATAGTTA
AGCCAGTATCTGCTCCCTGCTTGTGTGTTGGAGGTCGCTGAGTAGTGCGCGAGCAAAATTTAAGCTACAA
CAAGGCAAGGCTTGACCGACAATTGCATGAAGAATCTGCTTAGGGTTAGGCGTTTTGCGCTGCTTCGCGA
TGTACGGGCCAGATATACGCGTTGACATTGATTATTGACTAGTTATTAATAGTAATCAATTACGGGGTCA
TTAGTTCATAGCCCATATATGGAGTTCCGCGTTACATAACTTACGGTAAATGGCCCGCCTGGCTGACCGC
CCAACGACCCCCGCCCATTGACGTCAATAATGACGTATGTTCCCATAGTAACGCCAATAGGGACTTTCCA
TTGACGTCAATGGGTGGAGTATTTACGGTAAACTGCCCACTTGGCAGTACATCAAGTGTATCATATGCCA
AGTACGCCCCCTATTGACGTCAATGACGGTAAATGGCCCGCCTGGCATTATGCCCAGTACATGACCTTAT
GGGACTTTCCTACTTGGCAGTACATCTACGTATTAGTCATCGCTATTACCATGGTGATGCGGTTTTGGCA
GTACATCAATGGGCGTGGATAGCGGTTTGACTCACGGGGATTTCCAAGTCTCCACCCCATTGACGTCAAT
GGGAGTTTGTTTTGGCACCAAAATCAACGGGACTTTCCAAAATGTCGTAACAACTCCGCCCCATTGACGC
AAATGGGCGGTAGGCGTGTACGGTGGGAGGTCTATATAAGCAGAGCTCTCTGGCTAACTAGAGAACCCAC
TGCTTACTGGCTTATCGAAATTAATACGACTCACTATAGGGAGACCCAAGCTGGCTAGCGTTTAAACTTA
AGCTTGGTACCGAGCTCGGATCCCACCATGGAACAAAAACTCATCTCAGAAGAGGATCTGGGAAGCATGT
ATGACAACATGTCCACCATGGTGTACATAAAGGAAGAGAAGCTGGAGAAGCTCACGCAGGATGAGATCAT
CTCTAAGACCAAGCAAGTGATCCAGGGGCTGGAAGCCCTGAAGAATGAGCACAACTCCATCCTGCAGAGT
TTGCTGGAGACGCTGAAGTGCTTGAAGAAGGATGACGAGAGCAACCTGGTGGAAGAGAAATCCAGCATGA
TCCGCAAGTCCCTGGAGATGCTGGAGCTTGGCCTGAGCGAGGCGCAGGTGATGATGGCGCTGTCCAATCA
CCTGAATGCTGTGGAGTCCGAGAAGCAAAAGCTCCGCGCTCAGGTTCGACGGCTGTGCCAGGAGAACCAG
TGGCTGCGGGATGAGCTGGCCAACACGCAGCAGAAGTTGCAGAAGAGCGAGCAGTCGGTGGCGCAGCTGG
AGGAGGAGAAGAAACACCTGGAGTTCATGAACCAGCTGAAGAAGTACGACGACGACATCTCCCCCTCGGA
GGACAAAGACTCTGATTCTTCCAAAGAGCCGTTGGATGATCTCTTCCCAAATGACGAGGACGAACCAGGA
CAAGGAATCCAGCAGCAGCACAGTAGTGCTGCGGCCGCCGCCCAGCAGGGCGGCTACGAGATCCCTGCAA
GGCTGCGCACGCTCCACAACTTGGTGATCCAGTATGCTTCACAGGGGCGTTACGAGGTGGCGGTGCCACT
CTGCAAGCAGGCCCTGGAGGATCTGGAGAAGACTTCCGGCCACGACCACCCCGATGTGGCTACCATGCTC
AACATCTTGGCCCTGGTGTACAGGGATCAGAACAAGTATAAAGATGCAGCTAACCTCCTGAACGACGCCC
TGGCTATCCGCGAGAAAACCCTGGGCAGAGATCACCCCGCGGTGGCAGCGACTCTGAACAACCTAGCAGT
ACTGTACGGTAAGCGAGGGAAGTACAAGGAGGCGGAGCCGCTGTGTAAACGAGCCCTGGAGATCAGGGAG
AAGGTTCTGGGAAAGGATCATCCTGATGTTGCCAAACAGTTAAATAACCTGGCCCTGCTGTGCCAGAACC
AGGGCAAGTACGAGGAGGTGGAGTATTATTACCAGAGGGCCCTGGGCATCTACCAGACGAAGCTGGGGCC
CGACGATCCCAACGTGGCCAAGACCAAGAACAACCTGGCCTCCTGTTATCTGAAACAAGGGAAGTTCAAG
CAGGCAGAAACGCTGTACAAGGAGATTCTCACCCGCGCACACGAGCGGGAGTTTGGATCTGTGGACGACG
AGAACAAGCCCATCTGGATGCACGCTGAAGAGAGAGAGGAGTGCAAAGGCAAGCAGAAGGACGGGTCGGC
TTTTGGAGAGTATGGCGGCTGGTATAAAGCCTGCAAAGTGGACAGTCCCACCGTCACAACCACCTTGAAA
AACCTTGGAGCACTTTACCGACGGCAGGGGAAGTTTGAAGCTGCAGAGACATTGGAAGAAGCCGCCATGA
GGTCACGTAAGCAGGGTCTTGACAATGTTCACAAACAGAGAGTGGCTGAAGTGCTAAATGACCCTGAGAG
CATGGAGAAGCGGAGGAGCCGGGAGAGTCTCAATATGGACGTGGTCAAGTACGAGAGTGGCCCTGACGGA
GGGGAGGAAGCCTAGAATTCTGCAGATATCCAGCACAGTGGCGGCCGCTCGAGTCTAGAGGGCCCGTTTA
AACCCGCTGATCAGCCTCGACTGTGCCTTCTAGTTGCCAGCCATCTGTTGTTTGCCCCTCCCCCGTGCCT
TCCTTGACCCTGGAAGGTGCCACTCCCACTGTCCTTTCCTAATAAAATGAGGAAATTGCATCGCATTGTC
TGAGTAGGTGTCATTCTATTCTGGGGGGTGGGGTGGGGCAGGACAGCAAGGGGGAGGATTGGGAAGACAA
TAGCAGGCATGCTGGGGATGCGGTGGGCTCTATGGCTTCTGAGGCGGAAAGAACCAGCTGGGGCTCTAGG
GGGTATCCCC
[124 nt withheld, positions 6661-6784]
C
[91 nt withheld, positions 6786-6876]
A
[49 nt withheld, positions 6878-6926]
CCTTTGACGTTGGAGTCCACGTTCTTT
[37 nt withheld, positions 6954-6990]
ACCCTATCTCGGTCTATTCTTTTGATTTATAAGGGATTTTGCCGATTTCGGCCTATTGGTTAAAAAATGA
GCTGATTTAACAAAAATTTAACGCG
